>Addgene plasmid #202166 | pL0_EF-fbaC5 | addgene full sequence | sequence record 405677 | Addgene NGS Result
GGGGTGTATCGACGTCGATGCATTGCGCAATCTCGGCATTGGACCGCTCGAGACCACCAGGATACATAGA
TTACCACAACTCCGAGCCCTTCCACCCACAGAATCAGGGGATAACGCAGGAAAGAACATGTGAGCAAAAG
GCCAGCAAAAGGCCAGGAACCGTAAAAAGGCCGCGTTGCTGGCGTTTTTCCATAGGCTCCGCCCCCCTGA
CGAGCATCACAAAAATCGACGCTCAAGTCAGAGGTGGCGAAACCCGACAGGACTATAAAGATACCAGGCG
TTTCCCCCTGGAAGCTCCCTCGTGCGCTCTCCTGTTCCGACCCTGCCGCTTACCGGATACCTGTCCGCCT
TTCTCCCTTCGGGAAGCGTGGCGCTTTCTCATAGCTCACGCTGTAGGTATCTCAGTTCGGTGTAGGTCGT
TCGCTCCAAGCTGGGCTGTGTGCACGAACCCCCCGTTCAGCCCGACCGCTGCGCCTTATCCGGTAACTAT
CGTCTTGAGTCCAACCCGGTAAGACACGACTTATCGCCACTGGCAGCAGCCACTGGTAACAGGATTAGCA
GAGCGAGGTATGTAGGCGGTGCTACAGAGTTCTTGAAGTGGTGGCCTAACTACGGCTACACTAGAAGAAC
AGTATTTGGTATCTGCGCTCTGCTGAAGCCAGTTACCTTCGGAAAAAGAGTTGGTAGCTCTTGATCCGGC
AAACAAACCACCGCTGGTAGCGGTGGTTTTTTTGTTTGCAAGCAGCAGATTACGCGCAGAAAAAAAGGAT
CTCAAGAAGATCCTTTGATCTTTTCTACGGGGTCTGACGCTCAGTGGAACGAAAACTCACGTTAAGGGAT
TTTGGTCATGCATTCTAGGTGATTATTATTTGCCGACTACCTTGGTGATCTCGCCTTTCACGTAGTGGAC
AAATTCTTCCAACTGATCTGCGCGCGAGGCCAAGCGATCTTCTTCTTGTCCAAGATAAGCCTGTCTAGCT
TCAAGTATGACGGGCTGATACTGGGCCGGCAGGCGCTCCATTGCCCAGTCGGCAGCGACATCCTTCGGCG
CGATTTTGCCGGTTACTGCGCTGTACCAAATGCGGGACAACGTAAGCACTACATTTCGCTCATCGCCAGC
CCAGTCGGGCGGCGAGTTCCATAGCGTTAAGGTTTCATTTAGCGCCTCAAATAGATCCTGTTCAGGAACC
GGATCAAAGAGTTCCTCCGCCGCTGGACCTACCAAGGCAACGCTATGTTCTCTTGCTTTTGTCAGCAAGA
TAGCCAGATCAATGTCGATCGTGGCTGGCTCGAAGATACCAGCAAGAATGTCATTGCGCTGCCATTCTCC
AAATTGCAGTTCGCGCTTAGCTGGATAACGCCACGGAATGATGTCGTCGTGCACAACAATGGTGACTTCT
ACAGCGCGGAGAATCTCACTCTCTCCAGGGGAAGCCGAAGTTTCCAAAAGGTCGTTGATCAAAGCTCGCC
GCGTTGTTTCATCAAGCCTTACGGTCACCGTAACCAGCAAATCAATATCACTGTGTGGCTTCAGGCCGCC
ATCCACTGCGGAGCCGTACAAATGTACGGCCAGCAACGTCGGTTCGAGATGGCGCTCGATGACGCCAACT
ACCTCTGATAGTTGAGTCGATACTTCGGCGATCACCGCTTCCCTCATGCGAAACGATCCTCATCCTGTCT
CTTGATCAGATATTGATCCCCTGCGCCATCAGATCCTTGGCGGCAAGAAAGCCATCCAGTTTACTTTGCA
GGGCTTCCCAACCTTACCAGAGGGCGCCCCAGCTGGCAATTCCGGTTCGCTTGCTAAGCTTGCATGCCTG
CAAGTCGACTCTAGAGGAGCGGTGATCACAGGCAGCAACGCTCTGTCATCGTTACAATCAACATGCTACC
CTCCGCGAGATCATCCGTGTTTCAAACCCGGCAGCTTAGTTGCCGTTCTTCCGAATAGCATCGGTAACAT
GAGCAAAGTCTGCCGCCTTACAACGGCTCTCCCGCTGACGCCGTCCCGGACTGATGGGCTGCCTGTATCG
AGTGGTGATTTTGTGCCGAGCTCATTACTCGCATCCATTCTCAGGCTGTCTCGTCTCGTCTCAGGTCTCC
GCTTAAACGCGATACTCGGTAAACCTTTTTTTAGACTGAGACGGAGCAACAGTAGCTACGTTACGCAAGA
TGGTTATGGAATGATAGTTTTCCAACATACAACCAACTCTTCCAATTCGAACCCTGTTCAGGTTTTACAA
TTCATTCGACTTCGAAAACTATAGGTAAATTCTTTTGTCGGCATAGGTAGGTAGTTTCCTTCCCTCCGAC
ACGGCACTGACATATTTATCCAATGCGCGCCTCCGAGCCTAGGTGACGAGCCGTTTTCGTGCCGACGCCC
GTCTCATTTCCCCGAATGCTTTCGCTCCGTTTCCGTTCAGAAGAATTGCCCGAGAGGTTCGGTGTCGGT
Features (pLannotate 1.2.2; 4 found; start..end, strand, type, name):
    187..775     -  rep_origin     ori: high-copy-number ColE1/pMB1/pBR322/pUC origin of replication
    869..1657    -  CDS            aadA: S3AD_ECOLX - Experimental evidence at protein level: Swiss-Prot protein existence level 1. Mediates bacterial resistance to the antibiotics streptomycin and spectinomycin. From Escherichia coli.
   1689..1805    -  CDS            tnpA (fragment): TN5P_ECOLX - Also known as tnp. Experimental evidence at protein level: Swiss-Prot protein existence level 1. Mediates transposition of transposon Tn5 by a 'cut and paste' mechanism. First, the monomeric transposase binds the 19 bp inverted DNA repeats flanking the transposon. Then, dimerization of the DNA- bound transposase creates a synaptic DNA complex. After nicking of the first DNA strand, excision of the transposon proceeds through a series of intermediates. The transposase then mediates the insertion of the transposon at a new site by strand transfer. The activity of the wild- type tran
   1806..1838    -  misc_feature   MCS (fragment): pUC18/19 multiple cloning site
