[The description below was written by a language model from this plasmid's Addgene catalogue record and pLannotate feature annotations shown in this document.]
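Description:
pL0_EF-fbaC5 is a small (about 2.4 kb) Level 0 part plasmid from the universal Loop assembly system, a hierarchical synthetic-biology cloning framework designed to work across kingdoms. It is built on the pL0R backbone and is maintained in E. coli from a high-copy ColE1/pUC-type origin of replication. Selection relies on aadA, an aminoglycoside adenylyltransferase that confers resistance to spectinomycin (and streptomycin). The plasmid carries no promoter-driven expression cassette of its own and serves purely as a storage and donor vector for a single standardised DNA part.

That part is a 397 bp terminator sequence from the fbaC5 gene (gene 41423) of the marine diatom Phaeodactylum tricornutum, inserted unmutated into the backbone by Gibson cloning. It is flanked by the "E" and "F" overhangs of the assembly syntax. On excision, these overhangs direct the fragment into the terminator position at the 3' end of a transcription unit, so that it can be combined with promoter, coding and tag parts from other Level 0 plasmids to build a Level 1 construct, presumably for expression in the diatom.

The automated feature table annotates only the backbone: the origin, aadA, a short fragment resembling Tn5 transposase and a remnant of the pUC18/19 multiple cloning site. The last two are most likely leftover vector sequence rather than functional elements. The terminator insert and its flanking overhangs are not annotated and presumably lie in the unannotated portion of the sequence.
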