Addgene plasmid #202166: pL0_EF-fbaC5
Purpose: Level 0 plasmid containing a terminator sequence from gene 41423 from Phaeodactylum tricornutum with EF overhangs used to build a level 1 construct.
Depositing lab: Christopher Dupont. Depositing organization: J. Craig Venter Institute (JCVI). Publication: Universal loop assembly: open, efficient and cross-kingdom DNA fabrication. Pollak B, Matute T, Nunez I, Cerda A, Lopez C, Vargas V, Kan A, Bielinski V, von Dassow P, Dupont CL, Federici F. Synth Biol (Oxf). 2020;5(1):ysaa001. doi: 10.1093/synbio/ysaa001. Epub 2020 Feb 5. PubMed 32161816.
Backbone
  Vector backbone: pL0R
  Vector type: Synthetic Biology
Growth in bacteria
  Bacterial resistance: Spectinomycin, 50 μg/mL
  Growth temperature: 37°C
  Growth strain: DH5alpha
  Copy number: High Copy
Gene/Insert
  Gene/Insert name: fbaC5 terminator
  Species: Phaeodactylum tricornutum
  Insert size (bp): 397
  Mutation: None
  Cloning method: Gibson Cloning
How to cite: pL0_EF-fbaC5 was a gift from Christopher Dupont (Addgene plasmid # 202166 ; http://n2t.net/addgene:202166 ; RRID:Addgene_202166)
